>Addgene plasmid #72105 | Ntn3-Fc-His | depositor full sequence | sequence record 139925 | Full sequence
GTCGAGGTCTCGACGGTATCGATTGACATTGATTATTGACTAGCTAGTTATTAATAGTAATCAATTACGG
GGTCATTAGTTCATAGCCCATATATGGAGTTCCGCGTTACATAACTTACGGTAAATGGCCCGCCTGGCTG
ACCGCCCAACGACCCCCGCCCATTGACGTCAATAATGACGTATGTTCCCATAGTAACGCCAATAGGGACT
TTCCATTGACGTCAATGGGTGGAGTATTTACGGTAAACTGCCCACTTGGCAGTACATCAAGTGTATCATA
TGCCAAGTCCGCCCCCTATTGACGTCAATGACGGTAAATGGCCCGCCTGGCATTATGCCCAGTACATGAC
CTTACGGGACTTTCCTACTTGGCAGTACATCTACGTATTAGTCATCGCTATTACCATGGTGATGCGGTTT
TGGCAGTACACCAATGGGCGTGGATAGCGGTTTGACTCACGGGGATTTCCAAGTCTCCACCCCATTGACG
TCAATGGGAGTTTGTTTTGGCACCAAAATCAACGGGACTTTCCAAAATGTCGTAATAACCCCGCCCCGTT
GACGCAAATGGGCGGTAGGCGTGTACGGTGGGAGGTCTATATAAGCAGAGCTCGTTTAGTGAACCGTCAG
ATCGCCTGGAGACGCCATCCACGCTGTTTTGACCTCCATAGAAGACACCGGGACCGATCCAGCCTCCGCG
GCCGGGAACGGTGCATTGGAACGCGGATTCCCCGTGCCAAGAGTGACGTAAGTACCGCCTATAGACTCTA
TAGGCACACCCCTTTGGCTCTTATGCATGCTATACTGTTTTTGGCTTGGGGCCTATACACCCCCGCTTCC
ATATGCTATAGGTGATGGTATAGCTTAGCCTATAGGTGTGGGTTATTGACCATTATTGACCACTCCCCTA
TTGGTGACGATACTTTCCATTACTAATCCATAACATGGCTCTTTGCCACAACTATCTCTATTGGCTATAT
GCCAATACTCTGTCCTTCAGAGACTGACACGGACTCTGTATTTTTACAGGATGGGGTCCCATTTATTATT
TACAAATTCACATATACAACAACGCCGTCCCCCGTGCCCGCAGTTTTTATTAAACATAGCGTGGGATCTC
CACGCGAATCTCGGGTACGTGTTCCGGACATGGGCTCTTCTCCGGTAGCGGCGGAGCTTCCACATCCGAG
CCCTGGTCCCATGCCTCCAGCGGCTCATGGTCGCTCGGCAGCTCCTTGCTCCTAACAGTGGAGGCCAGAC
TTAGGCACAGCACAATGCCCACCACCACCAGTGTGCCGCACAAGGCCGTGGCGGTAGGGTATGTGTCTGA
AAATGAGCTCGGAGATTGGGCTCGCACCGCTGACGCAGATGGAAGACTTAAGGCAGCGGCAGAAGAAGAT
GCAGGCAGCTGAGTTGTTGTATTCTGATAAGAGTCAGAGGTAACTCCCGTTGCGGTGCTGTTAACGGTGG
AGGGCAGTGTAGTCTGAGCAGTACTCGTTGCTGCCGCGCGCGCCACCAGACATAATAGCTGACAGACTAA
CAGACTGTTCCTTTCCATGGGTCTTTTCTGCAGAAGCTTGAATTCTCGAGGATCCGCGGCCGCGCCACCA
TGCCCACCTGGCTCTGGGGGCTGCTGCTGACCGCGGGCACGCTCTCCGCTGCACTGAGCCCAGGGCTGCC
GGCCTCTGCCGACCCCTGCTATGATGAGGCGAGGGAGCCTCGCTCTTGTATTCCTGGCCTTGTGAACGCT
GCTCTGGGCCGAGAGGTGCTGGCGTCCAGCACGTGCGGGAGGTCGGCCAATCGCGTCTGCGATTCCTCGG
ACCCGCAGCGGGCACACTCTGCAGACCTCCTGACCTCTGCTCCGGGCACTGCAAGTCCTCTCTGTTGGCG
CTCCGATTTGCTGCAACAGGCACCTTTCAACGTAACCCTCACAGTGCCCCTGGGGAAGGCTTTTGAGCTG
GTCTTCGTGAGCCTGCGCTTCTGCTCAGCTCCTCCAACCTCCGTGGCCCTGCTTAAGTCGCAGGACCATG
GCCGCAGCTGGGTCCCCTTGGGCTTCTTCTCTTCCAGCTGTACCCTGGACTATGGCCGTCTGCCTGCTCC
TGCTGATGGCCCTTCTGGTCCAGGGCCAGAAGCCCTCTGCTTTCCAGCCCCCCAGGCTCAGCCTGATGGT
GGAGGCCTTCTGGCCTTCAGTGTGCAGGATGGCAGCCCACAGGGCCTGGATCTGGACAACAGCCCCGTGC
TCCAAGACTGGGTGACTGCCACAGATATTCGCATAGTACTCACAAGGCCTGCCATTCAGGGAGACACCAG
GGACGGTGGGGTGACAGTCCCCTACTCCTACTCAGCCACTGAGCTTCAGGTGGGAGGTCGATGCAAGTGC
AATGGGCATGCCTCACGGTGTCTGTTGGACACCCATGGCCACCTGGTCTGCGACTGCCAGCATGGTACAG
AGGGCCCTGATTGCAGCCGCTGCAAGCCCTTCTACTGCGACAGGCCATGGCAGCGGGCTACAGGGCAGGA
AGCCCACGCTTGCCTTGCTTGCTCCTGCAACGGCCATGCGCGAAGATGCCGCTTCAACATGGAGCTCTAC
CGACTGTCCGGCCGCCGCAGTGGGGGCGTGTGCCTCAACTGCCGGCACAATACAGCTGGTCGTCACTGCC
ACTACTGCCGGGAGGGCTTCTATCGTGATCCAGGCCGTGTCCTGAGTGACCGTCGTGCTTGCAGAGCTTG
TGACTGCCACCCAGTTGGTGCTGCTGGCAAAACCTGTAACCAGACCACAGGCCAGTGTCCCTGTAAGGAT
GGTGTTACTGGCCTCACCTGTAACCGCTGTGCCCCAGGTTTCCAGCAGAGCCGTTCTCCTGTGGCACCTT
GCGTTAAGACTCCTGTCCCTGGACCCACCGAAGAAAGCAGTCCTGTGGAGCCACAGGACTGTGAGTCACA
TTGCAGACCTGCGCGTGGCAGTTACCGAATCAGCCTGAAGAAGTTCTGCCGGAAGGACTATGCGGTGCAG
GTGGCAGTGGGTGCACGCGGTGAGGCCCGCGGCTCGTGGACACGCTTTCCGGTAGCGGTGCTTGCTGTGT
TCCGCAGCGGCGAGGAACGCGCTCGACGCGGGAGCAGCGCGCTGTGGGTACCAACTCTAGACGCGGCCTG
CGGTTGCCCGCGCCTCCTGCCCGGCCGGCGTTACTTGCTGCTGGGAGGTGGGCCGGGGGCTGCAGCTGGG
AGCACAGCGGGCCGGGGACAGGGGCTCAGTGCTGCCCGTGGAAGCCTCGTGCTGCCTTGGAGAGACGCCT
GGACCCGGCGCCTGCGGAGGCTGCAGAGGAGAGAGCGGCGGGGGCGCTGCGGGACCGGCGCGCCTGACAA
AACTCACACATGCCCACCGTGCCCAGCACCTGAACTCCTGGGGGGACCGTCAGTCTTCCTCTTCCCCCCA
AAACCCAAGGACACCCTCATGATCTCCCGGACCCCTGAGGTCACATGCGTGGTGGTGGACGTGAGCCACG
AAGACCCTGAGGTCAAGTTCAACTGGTACGTGGACGGCGTGGAGGTGCATAATGCCAAGACAAAGCCGCG
GGAGGAGCAGTACAACAGCACGTACCGTGTGGTCAGCGTCCTCACCGTCCTGCACCAGGACTGGCTGAAT
GGCAAGGAGTACAAGTGCAAGGTCTCCAACAAAGCCCTCCCAGCCCCCATCGAGAAAACCATCTCCAAAG
CCAAAGGGCAGCCCCGAGAACCACAGGTGTATACCCTGCCCCCATCCCGGGATGAGCTGACCAAGAACCA
GGTCAGCCTGACCTGCCTGGTCAAAGGCTTCTATCCCAGCGACATCGCCGTGGAGTGGGAGAGCAATGGG
CAGCCGGAGAACAACTACAAGACCACGCCTCCCGTGCTGGACTCCGACGGCTCCTTCTTCCTCTACAGCA
AGCTCACCGTGGACAAGAGCAGGTGGCAGCAGGGGAACGTCTTCTCATGCTCCGTGATGCATGAGGCTCT
GCACAACCACTACACGCAGAAGAGCCTCTCCCTGTCTCCGGGTAAAGGCGGCCATCATCACCATCACCAT
TAATCTAGAGATCTTATTAAAGCAGAACTTGTTTATTGCAGCTTATAATGGTTACAAATAAAGCAATAGC
ATCACAAATTTCACAAATAAAGCATTTTTTTCACTGCATTCTAGTTGTGGTTTGTCCAAACTCATCAATG
TATCTTATCATGTCTGGTCGACTCTAGCTAGACTCTTCCGCTTCCTCGCTCACTGACTCGCTGCGCTCGG
TCGTTCGGCTGCGGCGAGCGGTATCAGCTCACTCAAAGGCGGTAATACGGTTATCCACAGAATCAGGGGA
TAACGCAGGAAAGAACATGTGAGCAAAAGGCCAGCAAAAGGCCAGGAACCGTAAAAAGGCCGCGTTGCTG
GCGTTTTTCCATAGGCTCCGCCCCCCTGACGAGCATCACAAAAATCGACGCTCAAGTCAGAGGTGGCGAA
ACCCGACAGGACTATAAAGATACCAGGCGTTTCCCCCTGGAAGCTCCCTCGTGCGCTCTCCTGTTCCGAC
CCTGCCGCTTACCGGATACCTGTCCGCCTTTCTCCCTTCGGGAAGCGTGGCGCTTTCTCATAGCTCACGC
TGTAGGTATCTCAGTTCGGTGTAGGTCGTTCGCTCCAAGCTGGGCTGTGTGCACGAACCCCCCGTTCAGC
CCGACCGCTGCGCCTTATCCGGTAACTATCGTCTTGAGTCCAACCCGGTAAGACACGACTTATCGCCACT
GGCAGCAGCCACTGGTAACAGGATTAGCAGAGCGAGGTATGTAGGCGGTGCTACAGAGTTCTTGAAGTGG
TGGCCTAACTACGGCTACACTAGAAGAACAGTATTTGGTATCTGCGCTCTGCTGAAGCCAGTTACCTTCG
GAAAAAGAGTTGGTAGCTCTTGATCCGGCAAACAAACCACCGCTGGTAGCGGTGGTTTTTTTGTTTGCAA
GCAGCAGATTACGCGCAGAAAAAAAGGATCTCAAGAAGATCCTTTGATCTTTTCTACGGGGTCTGACGCT
CAGTGGAACGAAAACTCACGTTAAGGGATTTTGGTCATGAGATTATCAAAAAGGATCTTCACCTAGATCC
TTTTAAATTAAAAATGAAGTTTTAAATCAATCTAAAGTATATATGAGTAAACTTGGTCTGACAGTTACCA
ATGCTTAATCAGTGAGGCACCTATCTCAGCGATCTGTCTATTTCGTTCATCCATAGTTGCCTGACTCCCC
GTCGTGTAGATAACTACGATACGGGAGGGCTTACCATCTGGCCCCAGTGCTGCAATGATACCGCGAGACC
CACGCTCACCGGCTCCAGATTTATCAGCAATAAACCAGCCAGCCGGAAGGGCCGAGCGCAGAAGTGGTCC
TGCAACTTTATCCGCCTCCATCCAGTCTATTAATTGTTGCCGGGAAGCTAGAGTAAGTAGTTCGCCAGTT
AATAGTTTGCGCAACGTTGTTGCCATTGCTACAGGCATCGTGGTGTCACGCTCGTCGTTTGGTATGGCTT
CATTCAGCTCCGGTTCCCAACGATCAAGGCGAGTTACATGATCCCCCATGTTGTGCAAAAAAGCGGTTAG
CTCCTTCGGTCCTCCGATCGTTGTCAGAAGTAAGTTGGCCGCAGTGTTATCACTCATGGTTATGGCAGCA
CTGCATAATTCTCTTACTGTCATGCCATCCGTAAGATGCTTTTCTGTGACTGGTGAGTACTCAACCAAGT
CATTCTGAGAATAGTGTATGCGGCGACCGAGTTGCTCTTGCCCGGCGTCAATACGGGATAATACCGCGCC
ACATAGCAGAACTTTAAAAGTGCTCATCATTGGAAAACGTTCTTCGGGGCGAAAACTCTCAAGGATCTTA
CCGCTGTTGAGATCCAGTTCGATGTAACCCACTCGTGCACCCAACTGATCTTCAGCATCTTTTACTTTCA
CCAGCGTTTCTGGGTGAGCAAAAACAGGAAGGCAAAATGCCGCAAAAAAGGGAATAAGGGCGACACGGAA
ATGTTGAATACTCATACTCTTCCTTTTTCAATATTATTGAAGCATTTATCAGGGTTATTGTCTCATGAGC
GGATACATATTTGAATGTATTTAGAAAAATAAACAAATAGGGGTTCCGCGCACATTTCCCCGAAAAGTGC
CACCTGACGTCTAAGAAACCATTATTATCATGACATTAACCTATAAAAATAGGCGTATCACGAGGCCCTT
TCGTCTCGCGCGTTTCGGTGATGACGGTGAAAACCTCTGACACATGCAGCTCCCGGAGGAATGTGTGTCA
GTTAGGGTGTGGAAAGTCCCCAGGCTCCCCAGGCAGGCAGAAGTATGCAAAGCATGCATCTCAATTAGTC
AGCAACCAGGTGTGGAAAGTCCCCAGGCTCCCCAGCAGGCAGAAGTATGCAAAGCATGCATCTCAATTAG
TCAGCAACCATAGTCCCGCCCCTAACTCCGCCCATCCCGCCCCTAACTCCGCCCAGTTCCGCCCATTCTC
CGCCCCATGGCTGACTAATTTTTTTTATTTATGCAGAGGCCGAGGCCGCCTCTGCCTCTGAGCTATTCCA
GAAGTAGTGAGGAGGCTTTTTTGGAGGCCTAGGCTTTTGCAAAAAGCTCCCGGGAGCTTGTATATCCATT
TTCGTCCCGGAGACGGTCACAGCTTGTCTGTAAGCGGATGCCGGGAGCAGACAAGCCCGTCAGGGCGCGT
CAGCGGGTGTTGGCGGGTGTCGGGGCTGGCTTAACTATGCGGCATCAGAGCAGATTGTACTGAGAGTGCA
CCATATGCGGTGTGAAATACCGCACAGATGCGTAAGGAGAAAATACCGCATCAGGAAATTGTAAGCGTTA
ATATTTTGTTAAAATTCGCGTTAAATTTTTGTTAAATCAGCTCATTTTTTAACCAATAGGCCGAAATCGG
CAAAATCCCTTATAAATCAAAAGAATAGACCGAGATAGGGT
[37 nt withheld, positions 6972-7008]
AAAGAACGTGGACTCCAACGTCAAAGG
[49 nt withheld, positions 7036-7084]
T
[91 nt withheld, positions 7086-7176]
G
[124 nt withheld, positions 7178-7301]
CCATTCGCCATTCAGGCTGCGCAACTGTTGGGAAGGGCGATCGGTGCGGGCCTCTTCGCTATTACGCCAG
CTGGCGAAAGGGGGATGTGCTGCAAGGCGATTAAGTTGGGTAACGCCAGGGTTTTCCCAGTCACGACGTT
GTAAAACGACGGCCAGTGAATT
Features (pLannotate 1.2.2; 14 found; start..end, strand, type, name):
     25..408     +  enhancer       CMV enhancer: human cytomegalovirus immediate early enhancer
    410..609     +  promoter       CMV promoter: human cytomegalovirus (CMV) immediate early promoter
    748..1573    +  intron         CMV intron A: human cytomegalovirus intron A (Chapman et al., 1991)
   1610..3340    +  CDS            NTN3: NET3_HUMAN - Also known as NTN2L. Experimental evidence at protein level: Swiss-Prot protein existence level 1. Netrins control guidance of CNS commissural axons and peripheral motor axons. From Homo sapiens (Human).
   3356..4036    +  CDS            IGHG1 (fragment): IGHG1_HUMAN - Experimental evidence at protein level: Swiss-Prot protein existence level 1. Constant region of immunoglobulin heavy chains. Immunoglobulins, also known as antibodies, are membrane-bound or secreted glycoproteins produced by B lymphocytes. In the recognition phase of humoral immunity, the membrane-bound immunoglobulins serve as receptors which, upon binding of a specific antigen, trigger the clonal expansion and differentiation of B lymphocytes into immunoglobulins- secreting plasma cells. Secreted immunoglobulins mediate the effector phase of humoral immunity, which results in
   4086..4207    +  polyA_signal   SV40 poly(A) signal: SV40 polyadenylation signal
   4416..5004    -  rep_origin     ori: high-copy-number ColE1/pMB1/pBR322/pUC origin of replication
   5175..6035    -  CDS            AmpR: β-lactamase; bla; confers resistance to ampicillin, carbenicillin, and related antibiotics
   6036..6140    -  promoter       AmpR promoter: bla
   6235..6270    +  CDS            rop (fragment): Rop protein, which maintains plasmids at low copy number; rop
   6293..6623    +  promoter       SV40 promoter: SV40 enhancer and early promoter
   6746..6845    +  misc_feature   bom (fragment): basis of mobility region from pBR322
   6873..7301    -  rep_origin     f1 ori (sequence partly withheld): f1 bacteriophage origin of replication; arrow indicates direction of (+) strand synthesis
   7305..7462    -  CDS            lacZα (fragment): LacZα fragment of β-galactosidase; lacZ fragment
