[The description below was written by a language model from this plasmid's Addgene catalogue record and pLannotate feature annotations shown in this document.]
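Description:
Ntn3-Fc-His is a mammalian expression plasmid of about 7.5 kb built on the pCMVi-SV40ori backbone. It is designed to produce mouse Netrin 3 (Ntn3, also called Ntn2l) as a recombinant fusion protein. The 1737 bp insert encodes the entire Netrin 3 protein and sits between retained NotI and AscI sites. Downstream and in frame are backbone-encoded sequences for the Fc region of human IgG1 and a 6X histidine tag, so the tags are at the C terminus. Automated annotation labels the insert by its closest human homologue, but the catalogue record identifies it as the mouse gene. Sequencing found a single A580G difference from the mouse reference transcript.

Expression is driven by the human cytomegalovirus immediate early enhancer and promoter followed by CMV intron A, a combination commonly used to boost transcript levels, and is terminated by an SV40 polyadenylation signal. The backbone also carries an SV40 enhancer/early promoter region; this region normally includes the SV40 origin, consistent with the backbone name, and would allow episomal amplification in cells that express large T antigen. In bacteria the plasmid is maintained at high copy through a ColE1/pUC-type origin and selected with ampicillin via β-lactamase. An f1 origin and remnant fragments of rop, bom and lacZα are also present.

The Fc portion typically dimerises the fusion and allows capture or detection with Fc-binding reagents, while the His tag supports metal-affinity purification. The associated work was an extracellular biochemical screen for protein interactions involved in neuronal subtype recognition in the retina, which fits use of this construct to produce tagged Netrin 3 for binding assays.
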