Addgene plasmid #72105: Ntn3-Fc-His
Purpose: Expresses the entire Netrin 3 protein, C-terminally fused to the Fc region of human IgG1 + 6X histidine tag.
Depositing lab: Woj Wojtowicz. Depositing organization: University of California, Berkeley. Publication: An extracellular biochemical screen reveals that FLRTs and Unc5s mediate neuronal subtype recognition in the retina. Visser JJ, Cheng Y, Perry SC, Chastain AB, Parsa B, Masri SS, Ray TA, Kay JN, Wojtowicz WM. Elife. 2015 Dec 3;4. pii: e08149. doi: 10.7554/eLife.08149. PubMed 26633812.
Backbone
  Vector backbone: pCMVi-SV40ori
  Vector type: Mammalian Expression
Growth in bacteria
  Bacterial resistance: Ampicillin, 100 μg/mL
  Growth temperature: 37°C
  Growth strain: DH5alpha
  Copy number: High Copy
Gene/Insert
  Gene/Insert name: Ntn3 (alt names: Netrin 3; Ntn2l; NCBI gene ID 18209; Reference sequence NM_010947.3)
  Species: M. musculus (mouse)
  Insert size (bp): 1737
  Entrez Gene: Ntn3 (a.k.a. Ntn2l)
  Promoter: CMV
  Tag / fusion protein: Fc-His (C terminal on backbone)
  Cloning method: Restriction Enzyme; 5′ cloning site NotI (not destroyed); 3′ cloning site AscI (not destroyed)
  Sequencing primers: 5′ GTCAGAGGTAACTCCCGTTGC; 3′ ATCATGAGGGTGTCCTTG
Terms and licenses: Academic/Nonprofit Terms; Industry Terms: Not Available to Industry
Depositor comments: Addgene Sanger sequencing found A580G compared to NM_010947.3.
How to cite: Ntn3-Fc-His was a gift from Woj Wojtowicz (Addgene plasmid # 72105 ; http://n2t.net/addgene:72105 ; RRID:Addgene_72105)
