>Addgene plasmid #72105 | Ntn3-Fc-His | addgene partial sequence | sequence record 139923 | pMRB101-F 5'-aagatgcaggcagctgagtt-3'
ACGGTGGAGGGCAGTGTAGTCTGAGCAGTACTCGTTGCTGCCGCGCGCGCCACCAGACATAATAGCTGAC
AGACTAACAGACTGTTCCTTTCCATGGGTCTTTTCTGCAGAAGCTTGAATTCTCGAGGATCCGCGGCCGC
GCCACCATGCCCACCTGGCTCTGGGGGCTGCTGCTGACCGCGGGCACGCTCTCCGCTGCACTGAGCCCAG
GGCTGCCGGCCTCTGCCGACCCCTGCTATGATGAGGCGAGGGAGCCTCGCTCTTGTATTCCTGGCCTTGT
GAACGCTGCTCTGGGCCGAGAGGTGCTGGCGTCCAGCACGTGCGGGAGGTCGGCCAATCGCGTCTGCGAT
TCCTCGGACCCGCAGCGGGCACACTCTGCAGACCTCCTGACCTCTGCTCCGGGCACTGCAAGTCCTCTCT
GTTGGCGCTCCGATTTGCTGCAACAGGCACCTTTCAACGTAACCCTCACAGTGCCCCTGGGGAAGGCTTT
TGAGCTGGTCTTCGTGAGCCTGCGCTTCTGCTCAGCTCCTCCAACCTCCGTGGCCCTGCTTAAGTCGCAG
GACCATGGCCGCAGCTGGGTCCCCTTGGGCTTCTTCTCTTCCAGCTGTACCCTGGACTATGGCCGTCTGC
CTGCTCCTGCTGATGGCCCTTCTGGTCCAGGGCCAGAAGCCCTCTGCTTTCCAGCCCCCCAGGCTCAGCC
TGATGGTGGAGGCCTTCTGGCCTTCAGTGTGCAGGATGGCAGCCCACAGGGCCTGGATCTGGACAACAGC
CCCGTGCTCCAAGACTGGGTGACTGCCACAGATATTCGCATAGTACTCACAAGGCCTGCCATTCAGG
