>Addgene plasmid #72105 | Ntn3-Fc-His | addgene partial sequence | sequence record 139924 | SV40pA-R 5'-GAAATTTGTGATGCTATTGC-3'
ATAAGATCTCTAGATTAATGGTGATGGTGATGATGGCCGCCTTTACCCGGAGACAGGGAGAGGCTCTTCT
GCGTGTAGTGGTTGTGCAGAGCCTCATGCATCACGGAGCATGAGAAGACGTTCCCCTGCTGCCACCTGCT
CTTGTCCACGGTGAGCTTGCTGTAGAGGAAGAAGGAGCCGTCGGAGTCCAGCACGGGAGGCGTGGTCTTG
TAGTTGTTCTCCGGCTGCCCATTGCTCTCCCACTCCACGGCGATGTCGCTGGGATAGAAGCCTTTGACCA
GGCAGGTCAGGCTGACCTGGTTCTTGGTCAGCTCATCCCGGGATGGGGGCAGGGTATACACCTGTGGTTC
TCGGGGCTGCCCTTTGGCTTTGGAGATGGTTTTCTCGATGGGGGCTGGGAGGGCTTTGTTGGAGACCTTG
CACTTGTACTCCTTGCCATTCAGCCAGTCCTGGTGCAGGACGGTGAGGACGCTGACCACACGGTACGTGC
TGTTGTACTGCTCCTCCCGCGGCTTTGTCTTGGCATTATGCACCTCCACGCCGTCCACGTACCAGTTGAA
CTTGACCTCAGGGTCTTCGTGGCTCACGTCCACCACCACGCATGTGACCTCAGGGGTCCGGGAGATCATG
AGGGTGTCCTTGGGTTTTGGGGGGAAGAGGAAGACTGACGGTCCCCCCAGGAGTTCAGGTGCTGGGCACG
GTGGGCATGTGTGAGTTTTGTCAGGCGCGCCGGTCCCGCAGCGCCCCCGCCGCTCTCTCCTCTGCAGCCT
CCGCAGGCGCCGGGTCCAGGCGTCTCTCCA
